>Addgene plasmid #104996 | lenti-SpCas9 neo | addgene full sequence | sequence record 270720 | Addgene NGS Result
GTCGACGGATCGGGAGATCTCCCGATCCCCTATGGTGCACTCTCAGTACAATCTGCTCTGATGCCGCATA
GTTAAGCCAGTATCTGCTCCCTGCTTGTGTGTTGGAGGTCGCTGAGTAGTGCGCGAGCAAAATTTAAGCT
ACAACAAGGCAAGGCTTGACCGACAATTGCATGAAGAATCTGCTTAGGGTTAGGCGTTTTGCGCTGCTTC
GCGATGTACGGGCCAGATATACGCGCGCGTTGACATTGATTATTGACTAGTTATTAATAGTAATCAATTA
CGGGGTCATTAGTTCATAGCCCATATATGGAGTTCCGCGTTACATAACTTACGGTAAATGGCCCGCCTGG
CTGACCGCCCAACGACCCCCGCCCATTGACGTCAATAATGACGTATGTTCCCATAGTAACGCCAATAGGG
ACTTTCCATTGACGTCAATGGGTGGAGTATTTACGGTAAACTGCCCACTTGGCAGTACATCAAGTGTATC
ATATGCCAAGTACGCCCCCTATTGACGTCAATGACGGTAAATGGCCCGCCTGGCATTATGCCCAGTACAT
GACCTTATGGGACTTTCCTACTTGGCAGTACATCTACGTATTAGTCATCGCTATTACCATGGTGATGCGG
TTTTGGCAGTACATCAATGGGCGTGGATAGCGGTTTGACTCACGGGGATTTCCAAGTCTCCACCCCATTG
ACGTCAATGGGAGTTTGTTTTGGCACCAAAATCAACGGGACTTTCCAAAATGTCGTAACAACTCCGCCCC
ATTGACGCAAATGGGCGGTAGGCGTGTACGGTGGGAGGTCTATATAAGCAGCGCGTTTTGCCTGTACTGG
GTCTCTCTGGTTAGACCAGATCTGAGCCTGGGAGCTCTCTGGCTAACTAGGGAACCCACTGCTTAAGCCT
CAATAAAGCTTGCCTTGAGTGCTTCAAGTAGTGTGTGCCCGTCTGTTGTGTGACTCTGGTAACTAGAGAT
CCCTCAGACCCTTTTAGTCAGTGTGGAAAATCTCTAGCAGTGGCGCCCGAACAGGGACTTGAAAGCGAAA
GGGAAACCAGAGGAGCTCTCTCGACGCAGGACTCGGCTTGCTGAAGCGCGCACGGCAAGAGGCGAGGGGC
GGCGACTGGTGAGTACGCCAAAAATTTTGACTAGCGGAGGCTAGAAGGAGAGAGATGGGTGCGAGAGCGT
CAGTATTAAGCGGGGGAGAATTAGATCGCGATGGGAAAAAATTCGGTTAAGGCCAGGGGGAAAGAAAAAA
TATAAATTAAAACATATAGTATGGGCAAGCAGGGAGCTAGAACGATTCGCAGTTAATCCTGGCCTGTTAG
AAACATCAGAAGGCTGTAGACAAATACTGGGACAGCTACAACCATCCCTTCAGACAGGATCAGAAGAACT
TAGATCATTATATAATACAGTAGCAACCCTCTATTGTGTGCATCAAAGGATAGAGATAAAAGACACCAAG
GAAGCTTTAGACAAGATAGAGGAAGAGCAAAACAAAAGTAAGACCACCGCACAGCAAGCGGCCGCTGATC
TTCAGACCTGGAGGAGGAGATATGAGGGACAATTGGAGAAGTGAATTATATAAATATAAAGTAGTAAAAA
TTGAACCATTAGGAGTAGCACCCACCAAGGCAAAGAGAAGAGTGGTGCAGAGAGAAAAAAGAGCAGTGGG
AATAGGAGCTTTGTTCCTTGGGTTCTTGGGAGCAGCAGGAAGCACTATGGGCGCAGCGTCAATGACGCTG
ACGGTACAGGCCAGACAATTATTGTCTGGTATAGTGCAGCAGCAGAACAATTTGCTGAGGGCTATTGAGG
CGCAACAGCATCTGTTGCAACTCACAGTCTGGGGCATCAAGCAGCTCCAGGCAAGAATCCTGGCTGTGGA
AAGATACCTAAAGGATCAACAGCTCCTGGGGATTTGGGGTTGCTCTGGAAAACTCATTTGCACCACTGCT
GTGCCTTGGAATGCTAGTTGGAGTAATAAATCTCTGGAACAGATTTGGAATCACACGACCTGGATGGAGT
GGGACAGAGAAATTAACAATTACACAAGCTTAATACACTCCTTAATTGAAGAATCGCAAAACCAGCAAGA
AAAGAATGAACAAGAATTATTGGAATTAGATAAATGGGCAAGTTTGTGGAATTGGTTTAACATAACAAAT
TGGCTGTGGTATATAAAATTATTCATAATGATAGTAGGAGGCTTGGTAGGTTTAAGAATAGTTTTTGCTG
TACTTTCTATAGTGAATAGAGTTAGGCAGGGATATTCACCATTATCGTTTCAGACCCACCTCCCAACCCC
GAGGGGACCCGACAGGCCCGAAGGAATAGAAGAAGAAGGTGGAGAGAGAGACAGAGACAGATCCATTCGA
TTAGTGAACGGATCGGCACTGCGTGCGCCAATTCTGCAGACAAATGGCAGTATTCATCCACAATTTTAAA
AGAAAAGGGGGGATTGGGGGGTACAGTGCAGGGGAAAGAATAGTAGACATAATAGCAACAGACATACAAA
CTAAAGAATTACAAAAACAAATTACAAAAATTCAAAATTTTCGGGTTTATTACAGGGACAGCAGAGATCC
AGTTTGGTTAATTAAGGTACCCTCGAGTGTACAGCTAGCTAGGTCTTGAAAGGAGTGGGAATTGGCTCCG
GTGCCCGTCAGTGGGCAGAGCGCACATCGCCCACAGTCCCCGAGAAGTTGGGGGGAGGGGTCGGCAATTG
ATCCGGTGCCTAGAGAAGGTGGCGCGGGGTAAACTGGGAAAGTGATGTCGTGTACTGGCTCCGCCTTTTT
CCCGAGGGTGGGGGAGAACCGTATATAAGTGCAGTAGTCGCCGTGAACGTTCTTTTTCGCAACGGGTTTG
CCGCCAGAACACAGGACCGGTTCTAGAGCGCTGCCACCATGGACAAGAAGTACAGCATCGGCCTGGACAT
CGGCACCAACTCTGTGGGCTGGGCCGTGATCACCGACGAGTACAAGGTGCCCAGCAAGAAATTCAAGGTG
CTGGGCAACACCGACCGGCACAGCATCAAGAAGAACCTGATCGGAGCCCTGCTGTTCGACAGCGGCGAAA
CAGCCGAGGCCACCCGGCTGAAGAGAACCGCCAGAAGAAGATACACCAGACGGAAGAACCGGATCTGCTA
TCTGCAAGAGATCTTCAGCAACGAGATGGCCAAGGTGGACGACAGCTTCTTCCACAGACTGGAAGAGTCC
TTCCTGGTGGAAGAGGATAAGAAGCACGAGCGGCACCCCATCTTCGGCAACATCGTGGACGAGGTGGCCT
ACCACGAGAAGTACCCCACCATCTACCACCTGAGAAAGAAACTGGTGGACAGCACCGACAAGGCCGACCT
GCGGCTGATCTATCTGGCCCTGGCCCACATGATCAAGTTCCGGGGCCACTTCCTGATCGAGGGCGACCTG
AACCCCGACAACAGCGACGTGGACAAGCTGTTCATCCAGCTGGTGCAGACCTACAACCAGCTGTTCGAGG
AAAACCCCATCAACGCCAGCGGCGTGGACGCCAAGGCCATCCTGTCTGCCAGACTGAGCAAGAGCAGACG
GCTGGAAAATCTGATCGCCCAGCTGCCCGGCGAGAAGAAGAATGGCCTGTTCGGAAACCTGATTGCCCTG
AGCCTGGGCCTGACCCCCAACTTCAAGAGCAACTTCGACCTGGCCGAGGATGCCAAACTGCAGCTGAGCA
AGGACACCTACGACGACGACCTGGACAACCTGCTGGCCCAGATCGGCGACCAGTACGCCGACCTGTTTCT
GGCCGCCAAGAACCTGTCCGACGCCATCCTGCTGAGCGACATCCTGAGAGTGAACACCGAGATCACCAAG
GCCCCCCTGAGCGCCTCTATGATCAAGAGATACGACGAGCACCACCAGGACCTGACCCTGCTGAAAGCTC
TCGTGCGGCAGCAGCTGCCTGAGAAGTACAAAGAGATTTTCTTCGACCAGAGCAAGAACGGCTACGCCGG
CTACATTGACGGCGGAGCCAGCCAGGAAGAGTTCTACAAGTTCATCAAGCCCATCCTGGAAAAGATGGAC
GGCACCGAGGAACTGCTCGTGAAGCTGAACAGAGAGGACCTGCTGCGGAAGCAGCGGACCTTCGACAACG
GCAGCATCCCCCACCAGATCCACCTGGGAGAGCTGCACGCCATTCTGCGGCGGCAGGAAGATTTTTACCC
ATTCCTGAAGGACAACCGGGAAAAGATCGAGAAGATCCTGACCTTCCGCATCCCCTACTACGTGGGCCCT
CTGGCCAGGGGAAACAGCAGATTCGCCTGGATGACCAGAAAGAGCGAGGAAACCATCACCCCCTGGAACT
TCGAGGAAGTGGTGGACAAGGGCGCTTCCGCCCAGAGCTTCATCGAGCGGATGACCAACTTCGATAAGAA
CCTGCCCAACGAGAAGGTGCTGCCCAAGCACAGCCTGCTGTACGAGTACTTCACCGTGTATAACGAGCTG
ACCAAAGTGAAATACGTGACCGAGGGAATGAGAAAGCCCGCCTTCCTGAGCGGCGAGCAGAAAAAGGCCA
TCGTGGACCTGCTGTTCAAGACCAACCGGAAAGTGACCGTGAAGCAGCTGAAAGAGGACTACTTCAAGAA
AATCGAGTGCTTCGACTCCGTGGAAATCTCCGGCGTGGAAGATCGGTTCAACGCCTCCCTGGGCACATAC
CACGATCTGCTGAAAATTATCAAGGACAAGGACTTCCTGGACAATGAGGAAAACGAGGACATTCTGGAAG
ATATCGTGCTGACCCTGACACTGTTTGAGGACAGAGAGATGATCGAGGAACGGCTGAAAACCTATGCCCA
CCTGTTCGACGACAAAGTGATGAAGCAGCTGAAGCGGCGGAGATACACCGGCTGGGGCAGGCTGAGCCGG
AAGCTGATCAACGGCATCCGGGACAAGCAGTCCGGCAAGACAATCCTGGATTTCCTGAAGTCCGACGGCT
TCGCCAACAGAAACTTCATGCAGCTGATCCACGACGACAGCCTGACCTTTAAAGAGGACATCCAGAAAGC
CCAGGTGTCCGGCCAGGGCGATAGCCTGCACGAGCACATTGCCAATCTGGCCGGCAGCCCCGCCATTAAG
AAGGGCATCCTGCAGACAGTGAAGGTGGTGGACGAGCTCGTGAAAGTGATGGGCCGGCACAAGCCCGAGA
ACATCGTGATCGAAATGGCCAGAGAGAACCAGACCACCCAGAAGGGACAGAAGAACAGCCGCGAGAGAAT
GAAGCGGATCGAAGAGGGCATCAAAGAGCTGGGCAGCCAGATCCTGAAAGAACACCCCGTGGAAAACACC
CAGCTGCAGAACGAGAAGCTGTACCTGTACTACCTGCAGAATGGGCGGGATATGTACGTGGACCAGGAAC
TGGACATCAACCGGCTGTCCGACTACGATGTGGACCATATCGTGCCTCAGAGCTTTCTGAAGGACGACTC
CATCGACAACAAGGTGCTGACCAGAAGCGACAAGAACCGGGGCAAGAGCGACAACGTGCCCTCCGAAGAG
GTCGTGAAGAAGATGAAGAACTACTGGCGGCAGCTGCTGAACGCCAAGCTGATTACCCAGAGAAAGTTCG
ACAATCTGACCAAGGCCGAGAGAGGCGGCCTGAGCGAACTGGATAAGGCCGGCTTCATCAAGAGACAGCT
GGTGGAAACCCGGCAGATCACAAAGCACGTGGCACAGATCCTGGACTCCCGGATGAACACTAAGTACGAC
GAGAATGACAAGCTGATCCGGGAAGTGAAAGTGATCACCCTGAAGTCCAAGCTGGTGTCCGATTTCCGGA
AGGATTTCCAGTTTTACAAAGTGCGCGAGATCAACAACTACCACCACGCCCACGACGCCTACCTGAACGC
CGTCGTGGGAACCGCCCTGATCAAAAAGTACCCTAAGCTGGAAAGCGAGTTCGTGTACGGCGACTACAAG
GTGTACGACGTGCGGAAGATGATCGCCAAGAGCGAGCAGGAAATCGGCAAGGCTACCGCCAAGTACTTCT
TCTACAGCAACATCATGAACTTTTTCAAGACCGAGATTACCCTGGCCAACGGCGAGATCCGGAAGCGGCC
TCTGATCGAGACAAACGGCGAAACCGGGGAGATCGTGTGGGATAAGGGCCGGGATTTTGCCACCGTGCGG
AAAGTGCTGAGCATGCCCCAAGTGAATATCGTGAAAAAGACCGAGGTGCAGACAGGCGGCTTCAGCAAAG
AGTCTATCCTGCCCAAGAGGAACAGCGATAAGCTGATCGCCAGAAAGAAGGACTGGGACCCTAAGAAGTA
CGGCGGCTTCGACAGCCCCACCGTGGCCTATTCTGTGCTGGTGGTGGCCAAAGTGGAAAAGGGCAAGTCC
AAGAAACTGAAGAGTGTGAAAGAGCTGCTGGGGATCACCATCATGGAAAGAAGCAGCTTCGAGAAGAATC
CCATCGACTTTCTGGAAGCCAAGGGCTACAAAGAAGTGAAAAAGGACCTGATCATCAAGCTGCCTAAGTA
CTCCCTGTTCGAGCTGGAAAACGGCCGGAAGAGAATGCTGGCCTCTGCCGGCGAACTGCAGAAGGGAAAC
GAACTGGCCCTGCCCTCCAAATATGTGAACTTCCTGTACCTGGCCAGCCACTATGAGAAGCTGAAGGGCT
CCCCCGAGGATAATGAGCAGAAACAGCTGTTTGTGGAACAGCACAAGCACTACCTGGACGAGATCATCGA
GCAGATCAGCGAGTTCTCCAAGAGAGTGATCCTGGCCGACGCTAATCTGGACAAAGTGCTGTCCGCCTAC
AACAAGCACCGGGATAAGCCCATCAGAGAGCAGGCCGAGAATATCATCCACCTGTTTACCCTGACCAATC
TGGGAGCCCCTGCCGCCTTCAAGTACTTTGACACCACCATCGACCGGAAGAGGTACACCAGCACCAAAGA
GGTGCTGGACGCCACCCTGATCCACCAGAGCATCACCGGCCTGTACGAGACACGGATCGACCTGTCTCAG
CTGGGAGGCGACAAGCGACCTGCCGCCACAAAGAAGGCTGGACAGGCTAAGAAGAAGAAAGATTACAAAG
ACGATGACGATAAGGGATCCGGCGCAACAAACTTCTCTCTGCTGAAACAAGCCGGAGATGTCGAAGAGAA
TCCTGGACCGATTGAACAAGATGGATTGCACGCAGGTTCTCCGGCCGCTTGGGTGGAGAGGCTATTCGGC
TATGACTGGGCACAACAGACAATCGGCTGCTCTGATGCCGCCGTGTTCCGGCTGTCAGCGCAGGGGCGCC
CGGTTCTTTTTGTCAAGACCGACCTGTCCGGTGCCCTGAATGAACTGCAGGACGAGGCAGCGCGGCTATC
GTGGCTGGCCACGACGGGCGTTCCTTGCGCAGCTGTGCTCGACGTTGTCACTGAAGCGGGAAGGGACTGG
CTGCTATTGGGCGAAGTGCCGGGGCAGGATCTCCTGTCATCTCACCTTGCTCCTGCCGAGAAAGTATCCA
TCATGGCTGATGCAATGCGGCGGCTGCATACGCTTGATCCGGCTACCTGCCCATTCGACCACCAAGCGAA
ACATCGCATCGAGCGAGCACGTACTCGGATGGAAGCCGGTCTTGTCGATCAGGATGATCTGGACGAAGAG
CATCAGGGGCTCGCGCCAGCCGAACTGTTCGCCAGGCTCAAGGCGCGCATGCCCGACGGCGAGGATCTCG
TCGTGACCCATGGCGATGCCTGCTTGCCGAATATCATGGTGGAAAATGGCCGCTTTTCTGGATTCATCGA
CTGTGGCCGGCTGGGTGTGGCGGACCGCTATCAGGACATAGCGTTGGCTACCCGTGATATTGCTGAAGAG
CTTGGCGGCGAATGGGCTGACCGCTTCCTCGTGCTTTACGGTATCGCCGCTCCCGATTCGCAGCGCATCG
CCTTCTATCGCCTTCTTGACGAGTTCTTCTGAACGCGTTAAGTCGACAATCAACCTCTGGATTACAAAAT
TTGTGAAAGATTGACTGGTATTCTTAACTATGTTGCTCCTTTTACGCTATGTGGATACGCTGCTTTAATG
CCTTTGTATCATGCTATTGCTTCCCGTATGGCTTTCATTTTCTCCTCCTTGTATAAATCCTGGTTGCTGT
CTCTTTATGAGGAGTTGTGGCCCGTTGTCAGGCAACGTGGCGTGGTGTGCACTGTGTTTGCTGACGCAAC
CCCCACTGGTTGGGGCATTGCCACCACCTGTCAGCTCCTTTCCGGGACTTTCGCTTTCCCCCTCCCTATT
GCCACGGCGGAACTCATCGCCGCCTGCCTTGCCCGCTGCTGGACAGGGGCTCGGCTGTTGGGCACTGACA
ATTCCGTGGTGTTGTCGGGGAAATCATCGTCCTTTCCTTGGCTGCTCGCCTGTGTTGCCACCTGGATTCT
GCGCGGGACGTCCTTCTGCTACGTCCCTTCGGCCCTCAATCCAGCGGACCTTCCTTCCCGCGGCCTGCTG
CCGGCTCTGCGGCCTCTTCCGCGTCTTCGCCTTCGCCCTCAGACGAGTCGGATCTCCCTTTGGGCCGCCT
CCCCGCGTCGACTTTAAGACCAATGACTTACAAGGCAGCTGTAGATCTTAGCCACTTTTTAAAAGAAAAG
GGGGGACTGGAAGGGCTAATTCACTCCCAACGAAGACAAGATCTGCTTTTTGCTTGTACTGGGTCTCTCT
GGTTAGACCAGATCTGAGCCTGGGAGCTCTCTGGCTAACTAGGGAACCCACTGCTTAAGCCTCAATAAAG
CTTGCCTTGAGTGCTTCAAGTAGTGTGTGCCCGTCTGTTGTGTGACTCTGGTAACTAGAGATCCCTCAGA
CCCTTTTAGTCAGTGTGGAAAATCTCTAGCAGGGCCCGTTTAAACCCGCTGATCAGCCTCGACTGTGCCT
TCTAGTTGCCAGCCATCTGTTGTTTGCCCCTCCCCCGTGCCTTCCTTGACCCTGGAAGGTGCCACTCCCA
CTGTCCTTTCCTAATAAAATGAGGAAATTGCATCGCATTGTCTGAGTAGGTGTCATTCTATTCTGGGGGG
TGGGGTGGGGCAGGACAGCAAGGGGGAGGATTGGGAAGACAATAGCAGGCATGCTGGGGATGCGGTGGGC
TCTATGGCTTCTGAGGCGGAAAGAACCAGCTGGGGCTCTAGGGGGTATCCCC
[124 nt withheld, positions 9153-9276]
C
[91 nt withheld, positions 9278-9368]
A
[49 nt withheld, positions 9370-9418]
CCTTTGACGTTGGAGTCCACGTTCTTT
[37 nt withheld, positions 9446-9482]
ACCCTATCTCGGTCTATTCTTTTGATTTATAAGGGATTTTGCCGATTTCGGCCTATTGGTTAAAAAATGA
GCTGATTTAACAAAAATTTAACGCGAATTAATTCTGTGGAATGTGTGTCAGTTAGGGTGTGGAAAGTCCC
CAGGCTCCCCAGCAGGCAGAAGTATGCAAAGCATGCATCTCAATTAGTCAGCAACCAGGTGTGGAAAGTC
CCCAGGCTCCCCAGCAGGCAGAAGTATGCAAAGCATGCATCTCAATTAGTCAGCAACCATAGTCCCGCCC
CTAACTCCGCCCATCCCGCCCCTAACTCCGCCCAGTTCCGCCCATTCTCCGCCCCATGGCTGACTAATTT
TTTTTATTTATGCAGAGGCCGAGGCCGCCTCTGCCTCTGAGCTATTCCAGAAGTAGTGAGGAGGCTTTTT
TGGAGGCCTAGGCTTTTGCAAAAAGCTCCCGGGAGCTTGTATATCCATTTTCGGATCTGATCAGCACGTG
TTGACAATTAATCATCGGCATAGTATATCGGCATAGTATAATACGACAAGGTGAGGAACTAAACCATGGC
CAAGTTGACCAGTGCCGTTCCGGTGCTCACCGCGCGCGACGTCGCCGGAGCGGTCGAGTTCTGGACCGAC
CGGCTCGGGTTCTCCCGGGACTTCGTGGAGGACGACTTCGCCGGTGTGGTCCGGGACGACGTGACCCTGT
TCATCAGCGCGGTCCAGGACCAGGTGGTGCCGGACAACACCCTGGCCTGGGTGTGGGTGCGCGGCCTGGA
CGAGCTGTACGCCGAGTGGTCGGAGGTCGTGTCCACGAACTTCCGGGACGCCTCCGGGCCGGCCATGACC
GAGATCGGCGAGCAGCCGTGGGGGCGGGAGTTCGCCCTGCGCGACCCGGCCGGCAACTGCGTGCACTTCG
TGGCCGAGGAGCAGGACTGACACGTGCTACGAGATTTCGATTCCACCGCCGCCTTCTATGAAAGGTTGGG
CTTCGGAATCGTTTTCCGGGACGCCGGCTGGATGATCCTCCAGCGCGGGGATCTCATGCTGGAGTTCTTC
GCCCACCCCAACTTGTTTATTGCAGCTTATAATGGTTACAAATAAAGCAATAGCATCACAAATTTCACAA
ATAAAGCATTTTTTTCACTGCATTCTAGTTGTGGTTTGTCCAAACTCATCAATGTATCTTATCATGTCTG
TATACCGTCGACCTCTAGCTAGAGCTTGGCGTAATCATGGTCATAGCTGTTTCCTGTGTGAAATTGTTAT
CCGCTCACAATTCCACACAACATACGAGCCGGAAGCATAAAGTGTAAAGCCTGGGGTGCCTAATGAGTGA
GCTAACTCACATTAATTGCGTTGCGCTCACTGCCCGCTTTCCAGTCGGGAAACCTGTCGTGCCAGCTGCA
TTAATGAATCGGCCAACGCGCGGGGAGAGGCGGTTTGCGTATTGGGCGCTCTTCCGCTTCCTCGCTCACT
GACTCGCTGCGCTCGGTCGTTCGGCTGCGGCGAGCGGTATCAGCTCACTCAAAGGCGGTAATACGGTTAT
CCACAGAATCAGGGGATAACGCAGGAAAGAACATGTGAGCAAAAGGCCAGCAAAAGGCCAGGAACCGTAA
AAAGGCCGCGTTGCTGGCGTTTTTCCATAGGCTCCGCCCCCCTGACGAGCATCACAAAAATCGACGCTCA
AGTCAGAGGTGGCGAAACCCGACAGGACTATAAAGATACCAGGCGTTTCCCCCTGGAAGCTCCCTCGTGC
GCTCTCCTGTTCCGACCCTGCCGCTTACCGGATACCTGTCCGCCTTTCTCCCTTCGGGAAGCGTGGCGCT
TTCTCATAGCTCACGCTGTAGGTATCTCAGTTCGGTGTAGGTCGTTCGCTCCAAGCTGGGCTGTGTGCAC
GAACCCCCCGTTCAGCCCGACCGCTGCGCCTTATCCGGTAACTATCGTCTTGAGTCCAACCCGGTAAGAC
ACGACTTATCGCCACTGGCAGCAGCCACTGGTAACAGGATTAGCAGAGCGAGGTATGTAGGCGGTGCTAC
AGAGTTCTTGAAGTGGTGGCCTAACTACGGCTACACTAGAAGAACAGTATTTGGTATCTGCGCTCTGCTG
AAGCCAGTTACCTTCGGAAAAAGAGTTGGTAGCTCTTGATCCGGCAAACAAACCACCGCTGGTAGCGGTG
GTTTTTTTGTTTGCAAGCAGCAGATTACGCGCAGAAAAAAAGGATCTCAAGAAGATCCTTTGATCTTTTC
TACGGGGTCTGACGCTCAGTGGAACGAAAACTCACGTTAAGGGATTTTGGTCATGAGATTATCAAAAAGG
ATCTTCACCTAGATCCTTTTAAATTAAAAATGAAGTTTTAAATCAATCTAAAGTATATATGAGTAAACTT
GGTCTGACAGTTACCAATGCTTAATCAGTGAGGCACCTATCTCAGCGATCTGTCTATTTCGTTCATCCAT
AGTTGCCTGACTCCCCGTCGTGTAGATAACTACGATACGGGAGGGCTTACCATCTGGCCCCAGTGCTGCA
ATGATACCGCGAGACCCACGCTCACCGGCTCCAGATTTATCAGCAATAAACCAGCCAGCCGGAAGGGCCG
AGCGCAGAAGTGGTCCTGCAACTTTATCCGCCTCCATCCAGTCTATTAATTGTTGCCGGGAAGCTAGAGT
AAGTAGTTCGCCAGTTAATAGTTTGCGCAACGTTGTTGCCATTGCTACAGGCATCGTGGTGTCACGCTCG
TCGTTTGGTATGGCTTCATTCAGCTCCGGTTCCCAACGATCAAGGCGAGTTACATGATCCCCCATGTTGT
GCAAAAAAGCGGTTAGCTCCTTCGGTCCTCCGATCGTTGTCAGAAGTAAGTTGGCCGCAGTGTTATCACT
CATGGTTATGGCAGCACTGCATAATTCTCTTACTGTCATGCCATCCGTAAGATGCTTTTCTGTGACTGGT
GAGTACTCAACCAAGTCATTCTGAGAATAGTGTATGCGGCGACCGAGTTGCTCTTGCCCGGCGTCAATAC
GGGATAATACCGCGCCACATAGCAGAACTTTAAAAGTGCTCATCATTGGAAAACGTTCTTCGGGGCGAAA
ACTCTCAAGGATCTTACCGCTGTTGAGATCCAGTTCGATGTAACCCACTCGTGCACCCAACTGATCTTCA
GCATCTTTTACTTTCACCAGCGTTTCTGGGTGAGCAAAAACAGGAAGGCAAAATGCCGCAAAAAAGGGAA
TAAGGGCGACACGGAAATGTTGAATACTCATACTCTTCCTTTTTCAATATTATTGAAGCATTTATCAGGG
TTATTGTCTCATGAGCGGATACATATTTGAATGTATTTAGAAAAATAAACAAATAGGGGTTCCGCGCACA
TTTCCCCGAAAAGTGCCACCTGAC
Features (pLannotate 1.2.2; 31 found; start..end, strand, type, name):
     31..83      -  misc_feature   bom (fragment): basis of mobility region from pBR322
    242..621     +  enhancer       CMV enhancer: human cytomegalovirus immediate early enhancer
    622..821     +  promoter       CMV promoter: human cytomegalovirus (CMV) immediate early promoter
    839..1019    +  LTR            5' LTR (truncated): truncated 5' long terminal repeat (LTR) from HIV-1
   1066..1191    +  misc_feature   HIV-1 Ψ: packaging signal of human immunodeficiency virus type 1
   1175..1538    +  CDS            HIV-1 gag (fragment): gag protein from human immunodeficiency virus 1; gag
   1684..1917    +  misc_feature   RRE: The Rev response element (RRE) of HIV-1 allows for Rev-dependent mRNA export from the nucleus to the cytoplasm.
   2294..2394    +  CDS            Rev (fragment): human immunodeficiency virus 1 (HIV-1) Rev protein; rev; enhances nuclear export of unspliced and incompletely spliced viral mRNAs
   2444..2561    +  misc_feature   cPPT/CTS: central polypurine tract and central termination sequence of HIV-1
   2629..2647    +  CDS            small t antigen (fragment): SV40 (simian virus 40) small t antigen
   2673..2884    +  promoter       EF-1α core promoter: core promoter for human elongation factor EF-1α
   2909..7012    +  CDS            Cas9: Cas9 (Csn1) endonuclease from the Streptococcus pyogenes Type II CRISPR/Cas system generates RNA-guided double strand breaks in DNA
   7150..7942    +  CDS            NeoR/KanR (fragment): aminoglycoside phosphotransferase from Tn5; aph(3')-II (or nptII); confers resistance to neomycin, kanamycin, and G418 (Geneticin®)
   7958..8546    +  misc_feature   WPRE: woodchuck hepatitis virus posttranscriptional regulatory element
   8597..8616    +  misc_feature   cPPT/CTS (fragment): central polypurine tract and central termination sequence of HIV-1
   8618..8851    +  LTR            3' LTR (ΔU3): self-inactivating 3' long terminal repeat (LTR) from HIV-1
   8883..9107    +  polyA_signal   bGH poly(A) signal: bovine growth hormone polyadenylation signal
   9111..9132    +  promoter       SV40 promoter (fragment): SV40 enhancer and early promoter
   9153..9581    +  rep_origin     f1 ori (sequence partly withheld): f1 bacteriophage origin of replication; arrow indicates direction of (+) strand synthesis
   9595..9924    +  promoter       SV40 promoter: SV40 enhancer and early promoter
   9972..10019   +  promoter       EM7 promoter: synthetic bacterial promoter&nbsp
  10038..10412   +  CDS            BleoR: antibiotic-binding protein; Sh ble from Streptoalloteichus hindustanus; confers resistance to bleomycin, phleomycin, and Zeocin™
  10422..10547   +  CDS            ble (fragment): BLE_KLEPN - Experimental evidence at protein level: Swiss-Prot protein existence level 1. Binding protein with a strong affinity to the bleomycin family of antibiotics. Binds to CL990; an antimitotic-antibiotic compound. From Klebsiella pneumoniae.
  10542..10663   +  polyA_signal   SV40 poly(A) signal: SV40 polyadenylation signal
  10734..10756   -  protein_bind   lac operator (fragment): The lac repressor binds to the lac operator to inhibit transcription in E. coli. This inhibition can be relieved by adding lactose or isopropyl-β-D-thiogalactopyranoside (IPTG). lac repressor encoded by lacI
  10760..10790   -  promoter       lac promoter: promoter for the E. coli lac operon
  10805..10826   -  protein_bind   CAP binding site: CAP binding activates transcription in the presence of cAMP. E. coli catabolite activator protein
  10839..10931   -  CDS            lacI (fragment): lac repressor; lacI; The lac repressor binds to the lac operator to inhibit transcription in E. coli. This inhibition can be relieved by adding lactose or isopropyl-β-D-thiogalactopyranoside (IPTG).
  11114..11702   -  rep_origin     ori: high-copy-number ColE1/pMB1/pBR322/pUC origin of replication
  11873..12733   -  CDS            AmpR: β-lactamase; bla; confers resistance to ampicillin, carbenicillin, and related antibiotics
  12734..12838   -  promoter       AmpR promoter: bla
