[The description below was written by a language model from this plasmid's Addgene catalogue record and pLannotate feature annotations shown in this document.]
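Description:
lenti-SpCas9 neo is a 12,866 bp lentiviral transfer plasmid that delivers human-codon-optimised Streptococcus pyogenes Cas9 together with G418 resistance into mammalian cells. It descends from lentiCRISPR v2 through lentiCRISPRv2 neo, an intermediate in which one of two MluI sites was mutated so that alternative P2A-linked antibiotic resistance cassettes could be swapped in between BamHI and the remaining MluI site. In this version the U6 promoter and its 2 kb BsmBI filler were excised with KpnI and NheI and replaced by a 24 bp synthetic KpnI-XhoI-BsrGI-NheI linker. The plasmid therefore carries no guide RNA cassette and supplies Cas9 alone; puro, hygro and blast sister constructs exist. In bacteria it is maintained as a high-copy plasmid through a ColE1/pUC-type origin and ampicillin resistance, and an f1 origin is also present.

The viral portion has a CMV enhancer/promoter fused to a truncated HIV-1 5' LTR, which drives Tat-independent genomic RNA production in packaging cells. This is followed by the Ψ packaging signal with a gag fragment, the RRE for Rev-dependent export, and the cPPT/CTS. The EF-1α core promoter then drives the Cas9 open reading frame, followed by the NeoR coding sequence, which per the backbone description is joined through P2A so both proteins arise from one transcript. A WPRE enhances expression, and the ΔU3 3' LTR makes the integrated provirus self-inactivating. Outside the LTRs lie a bGH polyadenylation signal and an SV40/EM7-driven BleoR cassette inherited from the backbone. The construct suits making stable Cas9-expressing cell lines under G418 selection, with guides presumably supplied from a separate vector. The associated publication concerns patient-derived glioblastoma models.
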