Addgene plasmid #104996: lenti-SpCas9 neo
Purpose: This lentiviral construct delivers hSpCas9 and G418 resistance.
Depositing lab: Brett Stringer. Depositing organization: QIMR Berghofer Medical Research Institute. Publication: A reference collection of patient-derived cell line and xenograft models of proneural, classical and mesenchymal glioblastoma. Stringer BW, Day BW, D'Souza RCJ, Jamieson PR, Ensbey KS, Bruce ZC, Lim YC, Goasdoue K, Offenhauser C, Akgul S, Allan S, Robertson T, Lucas P, Tollesson G, Campbell S, Winter C, Do H, Dobrovic A, Inglis PL, Jeffree RL, Johns TG, Boyd AW. Sci Rep. 2019 Mar 20;9(1):4902. doi: 10.1038/s41598-019-41277-z. PubMed 30894629.
Backbone
  Vector backbone: lentiCRISPRv2 neo (Addgene #98292)
  Backbone manufacturer: Brett Stringer from Feng Zhang plasmid lentiCRISPR v2 (Addgene plasmid #52961)
  Total vector size (bp): 12866
  Modifications to backbone: The first of the two MluI restriction sites of lentiCRISPR v2 (Addgene plasmid #52961) was mutated (to create lentiCRISPRv2 puro, Addgene plasmid #98290) to allow the subcloning of alternative P2A-antibiotic resistance cassettes between the BamHI and remaining MluI restriction site (see also lentiCRISPRv2 hygro, Addgene plasmid #98291; lentiCRISPRv2 neo, Addgene plasmid #98292; and lentiCRISPRv2 blast, Addgene plasmid #98293). The U6 promoter-2 kb BsmBI-BsmBI filler cassette of lentiCRISPRv2 neo (Addgene plasmid #98292) was removed by KpnI/NheI digestion a KpnI-XhoI-BsrGI-NheI double-stranded oligonucleotide sequence was cloned in its place between the KpnI and NheI restriction sites (see also lentiCas9 puro, Addgene plasmid #104994; lentiCas9 hygro, Addgene plasmid #104995; and lentiCas9 blast, Addgene plasmid #104997).
  Vector type: Mammalian Expression, Lentiviral, CRISPR
  Selectable markers: Neomycin (select with G418)
Growth in bacteria
  Bacterial resistance: Ampicillin, 100 μg/mL
  Growth temperature: 37°C
  Growth strain: Stbl4
  Growth instructions: Single colonies of transformed STBL3 or STBL4 cells cultured in 5 ml of LB broth containing 100 micrograms/ml ampicillin for 20 hours at 37C, 200 rpm give good yields for plasmid minipreps.
  Copy number: High Copy
Gene/Insert
  Gene/Insert name: KpnI-XhoI-BsrGI-NheI
  Species: Synthetic
  Insert size (bp): 24
  Cloning method: Restriction Enzyme; 5′ cloning site KpnI (not destroyed); 3′ cloning site NheI (not destroyed)
  Sequencing primers: 5′ acagtgcaggggaaagaatagtaga; 3′ aagcagcgtatccacatagc
Resource information
  A portion of this plasmid was derived from a plasmid made by: Feng Zhang (Addgene plasmid # 52961)
Terms and licenses: Academic/Nonprofit Terms; Industry Terms: Not Available to Industry
How to cite: lenti-SpCas9 neo was a gift from Brett Stringer (Addgene plasmid # 104996 ; http://n2t.net/addgene:104996 ; RRID:Addgene_104996)
